Addgene plasmid #164127: pSB223
Purpose: New measurement standard
Depositing lab: Christopher Voigt. Depositing organization: Massachusetts Institute of Technology. Publication: Single-cell measurement of plasmid copy number and promoter activity. Shao B, Rammohan J, Anderson DA, Alperovich N, Ross D, Voigt CA. Nat Commun. 2021 Mar 5;12(1):1475. doi: 10.1038/s41467-021-21734-y. PubMed 33674569.
Backbone
  Vector backbone: p15A-Kan
  Vector type: Bacterial Expression
Growth in bacteria
  Bacterial resistance: Kanamycin, 50 μg/mL
  Growth temperature: 37°C
  Growth strain: NEB Stable
  Copy number: Low Copy
Gene/Insert
  Gene/Insert name: YFP-PP7
  Species: Synthetic
  Promoter: J23101
  Cloning method: Gibson Cloning
  Sequencing primers: 5′ unknown; 3′ unknown
Terms and licenses: Academic/Nonprofit Terms; Industry Terms: Not Available to Industry
How to cite: pSB223 was a gift from Christopher Voigt (Addgene plasmid # 164127 ; http://n2t.net/addgene:164127 ; RRID:Addgene_164127)
