[The description below was written by a language model from this plasmid's Addgene catalogue record and pLannotate feature annotations shown in this document.]
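Description:
pSB223 is a bacterial expression plasmid of about 4 kb, built on a p15A-Kan backbone and described in the catalogue as a new measurement standard. It replicates in E. coli from the p15A origin, which the catalogue lists as low copy and the annotation calls medium copy. This origin is compatible with ColE1-type plasmids. Selection is by kanamycin through the aph(3')-Ia aminoglycoside phosphotransferase gene. Short annotated fragments of a tetracycline resistance gene, tet promoter, bom region and RSF origin are probably backbone remnants or partial similarity hits, not functional elements.

The synthetic insert, YFP-PP7, was assembled by Gibson cloning and is recorded as being driven by the constitutive promoter J23101. The feature table instead labels the promoter region as a fragment of J23119. The two belong to the same closely related Anderson promoter family, so this most likely reflects a partial match. Downstream of the promoter lies the sTRSV hammerhead ribozyme, a self-cleaving element commonly used as an insulator: it removes the promoter-derived 5' leader so that the transcript has a defined 5' end. An EYFP coding sequence follows.

After the reporter, three short, evenly spaced matches are annotated as multiple-cloning-site fragments. They probably mark a repeated array, which would fit the PP7 component of the insert name (PP7 coat-protein-binding RNA hairpins used to label transcripts), although the table does not annotate PP7 sites explicitly.

Given the stated purpose and the associated work on single-cell measurement of plasmid copy number and promoter activity, the construct appears to serve as a reference promoter standard whose output can be read at both the protein and the mRNA level.
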