Features (pLannotate 1.2.2; 14 found; start..end, strand, type, name):
    365..485     +  CDS            TcR (fragment): tetracycline efflux protein; tet; confers resistance to tetracycline
    504..526     -  rep_origin     RSF ori (fragment): Plasmids containing the RSF 1030 origin of replication can be propagated in E. coli cells that contain additional plasmids with compatible origins.
    543..569     +  misc_feature   bom (fragment): basis of mobility region from pBR322
    668..723     -  rep_origin     RSF ori (fragment): Plasmids containing the RSF 1030 origin of replication can be propagated in E. coli cells that contain additional plasmids with compatible origins.
    811..1356    -  rep_origin     p15A ori: Plasmids containing the medium-copy-number p15A origin of replication can be propagated in E. coli cells that contain a second plasmid with the ColE1 origin.
   1445..2260    -  CDS            KanR: aminoglycoside phosphotransferase; aph(3')-Ia; confers resistance to kanamycin in bacteria or G418 (Geneticin®) in eukaryotes
   2436..2467    +  promoter       J23119 promoter (fragment): bacterial promoter (Registry of Standard Biological Parts BBa J23119)
   2474..2523    +  misc_RNA       sTRSV HHRz: hammerhead ribozyme from the tobacco ringspot virus satellite RNA (Khvorova et al., 2003)
   2573..3292    +  CDS            EYFP: enhanced YFP mammalian codon-optimized
   3346..3364    -  misc_feature   MCS (fragment): pUC18/19 multiple cloning site
   3467..3485    -  misc_feature   MCS (fragment): pUC18/19 multiple cloning site
   3588..3606    -  misc_feature   MCS (fragment): pUC18/19 multiple cloning site
   3672..3693    +  misc_feature   BioBrick prefix: BioBrick prefix for parts that do not start with "ATG"
   3783..3801    -  promoter       tet promoter (fragment): E. coli promoter for tetracycline efflux protein gene
>Addgene plasmid #164127 | pSB223 | addgene full sequence | sequence record 337490 | Addgene NGS Result
ATACGAAACGTACCGTATCGTTAAGGTCTGATGATACGAAACGTACCGTATCGTTAAGGTAAATGATACG
AAACGTACCGTATCGTTAAGGTATGATCTAACTACTAGAGTACATGATACGAAACGTACCGTATCGTTAA
GGTCATGATACGAAACGTACCGTATCGTTAAGGTTGTATGATACGAAACGTACCGTATCGTTAAGGTGCA
TGATACGAAACGTACCGTATCGTTAAGGTCTGATGATACGAAACGTACCGTATCGTTAAGGTATGATCTA
ACTACTAGTAGCGCCCGCTGCAGCTCGGTACCAAATTCCAGAAAAGAGGCCTCCCGAAAGGGGGGCCTTT
TTTCGTTTTGGTCCGATCCTCTACGCCGGACGCATCGTGGCCGGCATCACCGGCGCCACAGGTGCGGTTG
CTGGCGCCTATATCGCCGACATCACCGATGGGGAAGATCGGGCTCGCCACTTCGGGCTCATGAGCAAATA
TTTTATCTGAGGTGCTTCCTCGCTCACTGACTCGCTGCACGAGGCAGACCTCAGCGCTAGCGGAGTGTAT
ACTGGCTTACTATGTTGGCACTGATGAGGGTGTCAGTGAAGTGCTTCATGTGGCAGGAGAAAAAAGGCTG
CACCGGTGCGTCAGCAGAATATGTGATACAGGATATATTCCGCTTCCTCGCTCACTGACTCGCTACGCTC
GGTCGTTCGACTGCGGCGAGCGGAAATGGCTTACGAACGGGGCGGAGATTTCCTGGAAGATGCCAGGAAG
ATACTTAACAGGGAAGTGAGAGGGCCGCGGCAAAGCCGTTTTTCCATAGGCTCCGCCCCCCTGACAAGCA
TCACGAAATCTGACGCTCAAATCAGTGGTGGCGAAACCCGACAGGACTATAAAGATACCAGGCGTTTCCC
CCTGGCGGCTCCCTCGTGCGCTCTCCTGTTCCTGCCTTTCGGTTTACCGGTGTCATTCCGCTGTTATGGC
CGCGTTTGTCTCATTCCACGCCTGACACTCAGTTCCGGGTAGGCAGTTCGCTCCAAGCTGGACTGTATGC
ACGAACCCCCCGTTCAGTCCGACCGCTGCGCCTTATCCGGTAACTATCGTCTTGAGTCCAACCCGGAAAG
ACATGCAAAAGCACCACTGGCAGCAGCCACTGGTAATTGATTTAGAGGAGTTAGTCTTGAAGTCATGCGC
CGGTTAAGGCTAAACTGAAAGGACAAGTTTTGGTGACTGCGCTCCTCCAAGCCAGTTACCTCGGTTCAAA
GAGTTGGTAGCTCAGAGAACCTTCGAAAAACCGCCCTGCAAGGCGGTTTTTTCGTTTTCAGAGCAAGAGA
TTACGCGCAGACCAAAACGATCTCAAGAAGATCATCTTATTAAGGGGTCTGACGCTCAGTGGAACGAAAA
ATCAATCTAAAGTATATATGAGTAAACTTGGTCTGACAGTTACCTTAGAAAAACTCATCGAGCATCAAAT
GAAACTGCAATTTATTCATATCAGGATTATCAATACCATATTTTTGAAAAAGCCGTTTCTGTAATGAAGG
AGAAAACTCACCGAGGCAGTTCCATAGGATGGCAAGATCCTGGTATCGGTCTGCGATTCCGACTCGTCCA
ACATCAATACAACCTATTAATTTCCCCTCGTCAAAAATAAGGTTATCAAGTGAGAAATCACCATGAGTGA
CGACTGAATCCGGTGAGAATGGCAAAAGCTTATGCATTTCTTTCCAGACTTGTTCAACAGGCCAGCCATT
ACGCTCGTCATCAAAATCACTCGCATCAACCAAACCGTTATTCATTCGTGATTGCGCCTGAGCGAGACGA
AATACGCGATCGCTGTTAAAAGGACAATTACAAACAGGAATCGAATGCAACCGGCGCAGGAACACTGCCA
GCGCATCAACAATATTTTCACCTGAATCAGGATATTCTTCTAATACCTGGAATGCTGTTTTCCCGGGGAT
CGCAGTGGTGAGTAACCATGCATCATCAGGAGTACGGATAAAATGCTTGATGGTCGGAAGAGGCATAAAT
TCCGTCAGCCAGTTTAGTCTGACCATCTCATCTGTAACATCATTGGCAACGCTACCTTTGCCATGTTTCA
GAAACAACTCTGGCGCATCGGGCTTCCCATACAATCGATAGATTGTCGCACCTGATTGCCCGACATTATC
GCGAGCCCATTTATACCCATATAAATCAGCATCCATGTTGGAATTTAATCGCGGCCTGGAGCAAGACGTT
TCCCGTTGAATATGGCTCATAACACCCCTTGTATTACTGTTTATGTAAGCAGACAGTTTTATTGTTCATG
ATGATATATTTTTATCTTGTGCAATGTACATCAGAGATTTTGAGACACAACCAATTATTGAAGGCCTCCC
TAACGGGGGGCCTTTTTTTGTTTCTGGTCTCCCGCTTGATAAGTCCCTAACTTTTACAGCTAGCTCAGTC
CTAGGTATTATGCTAGCCTGAAGCTGTCACCGGATGTGCTTTCCGGTCTGATGAGTCCGTGAGGACGAAA
CAGCCTCTACAAATAATTTTGTTTAATACTAGAGAAAGAGGGGAAATACTAGATGGTGAGCAAGGGCGAG
GAGCTGTTCACCGGGGTGGTGCCCATCCTGGTCGAGCTGGACGGCGACGTAAACGGCCACAAGTTCAGCG
TGTCCGGCGAGGGCGAGGGCGATGCCACCTACGGCAAGCTGACCCTGAAGTTCATCTGCACCACAGGCAA
GCTGCCCGTGCCCTGGCCCACCCTCGTGACCACCTTCGGCTACGGCCTGCAATGCTTCGCCCGCTACCCC
GACCACATGAAGCTGCACGACTTCTTCAAGTCCGCCATGCCCGAAGGCTACGTCCAGGAGCGCACCATCT
TCTTCAAGGACGACGGCAACTACAAGACCCGCGCCGAGGTGAAGTTCGAGGGCGACACCCTGGTGAACCG
CATCGAGCTGAAGGGCATCGACTTCAAGGAGGACGGCAACATCCTGGGGCACAAGCTGGAGTACAACTAC
AACAGCCACAACGTCTATATCATGGCCGACAAGCAGAAGAACGGCATCAAGGTGAACTTCAAGATCCGCC
ACAACATCGAGGACGGCAGCGTGCAGCTCGCCGACCACTACCAGCAGAACACCCCAATCGGCGACGGCCC
CGTGCTGCTGCCCGACAACCACTACCTTAGCTACCAGTCCGCCCTGAGCAAAGACCCCAACGAGAAGCGC
GATCACATGGTCCTGCTGGAGTTCGTGACCGCCGCCGGGATCACTCTCGGCATGGACGAGCTGTACAAGT
AAGGATCCTAAGGTACCTAATTGCCTAGAAAGGAGCAGACGATATGGCGTCGCTCCCTGCAGGTCGACTC
TAGAAACCAGCAGAGCATATGGGCTCGCTGGCTGCAGTATTCCCGGGTTCATTAGATCCTAAGGTACCTA
ATTGCCTAGAAAGGAGCAGACGATATGGCGTCGCTCCCTGCAGGTCGACTCTAGAAACCAGCAGAGCATA
TGGGCTCGCTGGCTGCAGTATTCCCGGGTTCATTAGATCCTAAGGTACCTAATTGCCTAGAAAGGAGCAG
ACGATATGGCGTCGCTCCCTGCAGGTCGACTCTAGAAACCAGCAGAGCATATGGGCTCGCTGGCTGCAGT
ATTCCCGGGTTCATTAGATCTCGCGAAGGGCGAATTCGCGGCCGGTTCTAGAGTTGGTAACGAATCAGAC
AATTGACGGCTCGAGGGAGTAGCATAGGGTTTGCAGAATCCCTGCTTCGTCCATTTGACAGGCACATTAT
GCATCGATGATAAGCTGTCAAACATGAGCATACTAGAGTACATGATACGAAACGTACCGTATCGTTAAGG
TGCATGATACGAAACGTACCGTATCGTTAAGGTTGTATGATACGAAACGTACCGTATCGTTAAGGTGCAT
GATACGAAACGTACCGTATCGTTAAGGTCTGATGATACGAAACGTACCGTATCGTTAAGGTAAATGATAC
GAAACGTACCGTATCGTTAAGGTGCATG
